Addgene plasmid #39219: p2Bac.HA.p52
Depositing lab: Aziz Sancar. Depositing organization: University of North Carolina at Chapel Hill.
Backbone
  Vector backbone: p2Bac
  Backbone manufacturer: Invitrogen
  Backbone size w/o insert (bp): 7125
  Total vector size (bp): 8523
  Vector type: Insect Expression
Growth in bacteria
  Bacterial resistance: Ampicillin, 100 μg/mL
  Growth temperature: 37°C
  Growth strain: DH5alpha
  Copy number: High Copy
Gene/Insert
  Gene/Insert name: p52 (alt names: Gtf2h4; general transcription factor IIH, polypeptide 4, 52kDa; TFB2)
  Species: H. sapiens (human)
  Insert size (bp): 1400
  Entrez Gene: GTF2H4 (a.k.a. P52, TFB2, TFIIH)
  Promoter: Pp10
  Tag / fusion protein: HA (N terminal on insert)
  Cloning method: Restriction Enzyme; 5′ cloning site NotI (unknown if destroyed); 3′ cloning site SpeI (unknown if destroyed)
  Sequencing primers: 5′ p2Bac-F (ggacctttaattcaacccaacac); 3′ BGH_rev
Terms and licenses: Academic/Nonprofit Terms; Industry Terms: Not Available to Industry
How to cite: p2Bac.HA.p52 was a gift from Aziz Sancar (Addgene plasmid # 39219 ; http://n2t.net/addgene:39219 ; RRID:Addgene_39219)
