[The description below was written by a language model from this plasmid's Addgene catalogue record.]
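Description:
p2Bac.HA.p52 is an insect-cell expression construct built on the commercial p2Bac backbone, a baculovirus transfer vector of about 7.1 kb that reaches roughly 8.5 kb with its insert. It is maintained in E. coli as a high-copy plasmid under ampicillin selection. No feature table accompanies the record, so the bacterial origin, the resistance cassette and any baculoviral flanking sequences used for recombination into the viral genome are not individually documented here.

The payload is the human GTF2H4 coding sequence, about 1.4 kb, encoding p52 (also called TFB2), the 52 kDa subunit of general transcription factor IIH. It was inserted by restriction cloning between NotI and SpeI sites, and whether those sites survived cloning is not recorded. Expression is driven by the baculovirus p10 promoter, a very late viral promoter that becomes strongly active in infected insect cells. An HA epitope tag is fused to the N terminus of p52, allowing the protein to be detected or immunopurified with anti-HA antibodies. p2Bac is generally known as a dual-promoter vector designed to carry two expression cassettes, but the record lists only the p10-driven p52 insert and gives no indication of a second gene.

The record does not state an explicit purpose. The design is consistent with generating recombinant baculovirus to produce tagged human p52 in insect cells, for example for purification or for reconstituting TFIIH, a multisubunit complex that acts in both transcription initiation and nucleotide excision repair.
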