>Addgene plasmid #39219 | p2Bac.HA.p52 | addgene partial sequence | sequence record 50510 | p2Bac-F 5'-ggacctttaattcaacccaacac-3'
ATTATTATCAAATCATTTGTATATTAATTAAAATACTATACTGTAAATTACATTTTATTTACAATCGTAC
GCGGCCGCATGTACCCATACGACGTCCCAGACTACGCTGAGAGCACCCCTTCAAGGGGACTGAACCGAGT
ACACCTACAATGCAGGAATCTGCAGGAATTCTTAGGGGGCCTGAGCCCTGGGGTATTGGACCGATTGTAT
GGGCACCCTGCCACATGTCTGGCTGTCTTCAGGGAGCTCCCATCCTTGGCTAAGAACTGGGTGATGCGGA
TGCTCTTTCTGGAGCAGCCTTTGCCACAGGCTGCTGTAGCTCTGTGGGTAAAGAAGGAATTCAGCAAGGC
TCAGGAGGAAAGTACAGGGCTGCTGAGCGGCCTCCGGATCTGGCACACCCAGCTGCTCCCAGGCGGGCTC
CAGGGCCTCATCCTCAACCCCATTTTCCGCCAGAACCTCCGCATTGCCCTTCTGGGTGGGGGGAAGGCCT
GGTCTGATGACACAAGTCAGCTGGGACCAGACAAGCATGCCCGGGACGTTCCCTCCCTTGACAAGTACGC
CGAGGAGCGATGGGAGGTGGTCTTGCACTTCATGGTGGGCTCCCCCAGTGCAGCTGTCAGCCAGGACTTG
GCTCAGCTCCTCAGCCAGGCTGGGCTCATGAAGAGTACTGAACCTGGAGAGCCGCCCTGCATTACTTCCG
CTGGCTTCCAGTTCCTGTTGCTGGACACCCCGGCTCAGCTCTGGTACTTTATGTTGCAGTATTTGCAGAC
AGCCCAGAGCCGGGGCATGG
